Addgene plasmid #179404: pv6_MBD1_MBD
Purpose: Cell line generation via recombination-mediated cassette exchange (RMCE) and stable expression of MBD1_MBD
Depositing lab: Tuncay Baubec. Depositing organization: University of Zurich. Publication: ChromID identifies the protein interactome at chromatin marks. Villasenor R, Pfaendler R, Ambrosi C, Butz S, Giuliani S, Bryan E, Sheahan TW, Gable AL, Schmolka N, Manzo M, Wirz J, Feller C, von Mering C, Aebersold R, Voigt P, Baubec T. Nat Biotechnol. 2020 Mar 2. pii: 10.1038/s41587-020-0434-2. doi: 10.1038/s41587-020-0434-2. PubMed 32123383.
Backbone
  Vector backbone: parBit_v6
  Vector type: Mammalian Expression
Growth in bacteria
  Bacterial resistance: Ampicillin, 100 μg/mL
  Growth temperature: 37°C
  Growth strain: DH5alpha
  Copy number: High Copy
Gene/Insert
  Gene/Insert name: MBD1_MBD (alt name: MBD domain of MBD1)
  Species: M. musculus (mouse)
  Promoter: CAGGS
  Tag / fusion protein: AviTag (N terminal on insert); EGFP (C terminal on insert)
  Cloning method: Gibson Cloning
  Sequencing primers: 5′ CTGGTTGTTGTGCTGTCTC
Terms and licenses: Academic/Nonprofit Terms; Industry Terms: Not Available to Industry
How to cite: pv6_MBD1_MBD was a gift from Tuncay Baubec (Addgene plasmid # 179404 ; http://n2t.net/addgene:179404 ; RRID:Addgene_179404)
