[The description below was written by a language model from this plasmid's Addgene catalogue record and pLannotate feature annotations shown in this document.]
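Description:
pv6_MBD1_MBD is a mammalian expression plasmid built on the parBit_v6 backbone and designed for generating stable cell lines by recombination-mediated cassette exchange (RMCE). In bacteria it is maintained as a high-copy plasmid through a ColE1/pUC-type origin and selected with ampicillin via the β-lactamase gene. Short remnants of lac, rop, bom and lacZα sequences in the backbone appear to be leftovers of the parental cloning vectors rather than functional parts.

The payload is the methyl-CpG-binding domain (MBD) of mouse MBD1, the part of this transcriptional repressor that recognises methylated CpG dinucleotides. It is driven by the CAGGS promoter, annotated here as the CMV enhancer, the chicken β-actin promoter and a chimeric β-actin/β-globin intron. According to the catalogue entry, the domain carries an N-terminal AviTag, a short peptide substrate for BirA-mediated biotinylation, although this tag is not picked up in the feature table. The domain is fused at its C terminus to EGFP for visualising expression and localisation. Downstream, an EMCV IRES links a puromycin N-acetyltransferase gene to the same transcript, so puromycin resistance reports on expression of the fusion, and an SV40 polyadenylation signal terminates the unit. A short ble fragment before the poly(A) signal is probably a cloning remnant.

The whole expression unit is flanked by two loxP511 sites annotated in opposite orientations. With Cre recombinase, this arrangement allows the cassette to be swapped into a genomic landing site carrying compatible sites, giving defined single-site integration. The associated publication concerns identifying protein interactomes at chromatin marks, which is consistent with this tagged MBD serving as an engineered reader of DNA methylation.
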