Features (pLannotate 1.2.2; 23 found; start..end, strand, type, name):
    964..1020    +  CDS            HBB (fragment): HBB_LEPEU - Experimental evidence at protein level: Swiss-Prot protein existence level 1. Involved in oxygen transport from the lung to the various peripheral tissues. From Lepus europaeus (European hare).
   1133..1348    +  CDS            Mbd1 (fragment): MBD1_MOUSE - Experimental evidence at protein level: Swiss-Prot protein existence level 1. Transcriptional repressor that binds CpG islands in promoters where the DNA is methylated at position 5 of cytosine within CpG dinucleotides. Binding is abolished by the presence of 7-mG that is produced by DNA damage by methylmethanesulfonate (MMS). Acts as transcriptional repressor and plays a role in gene silencing by recruiting ATF7IP, which in turn recruits factors such as the histone methyltransferase SETDB1. Probably forms a complex with SETDB1 and ATF7IP that represses transcription and couples D
   1433..2149    +  CDS            EGFP: the original enhanced GFP (Yang et al., 1996) mammalian codon-optimized
   2272..2734    +  misc_feature   IRES: internal ribosome entry site (IRES) of the encephalomyocarditis virus (EMCV)
   2748..3347    +  CDS            PuroR: puromycin N-acetyltransferase; pac from Streptomyces alboniger; confers resistance to puromycin
   3396..3521    +  CDS            ble (fragment): BLE_KLEPN - Experimental evidence at protein level: Swiss-Prot protein existence level 1. Binding protein with a strong affinity to the bleomycin family of antibiotics. Binds to CL990; an antimitotic-antibiotic compound. From Klebsiella pneumoniae.
   3516..3637    +  polyA_signal   SV40 poly(A) signal: SV40 polyadenylation signal
   3671..3704    +  protein_bind   loxP511: Cre-mediated recombination occurs in the 8-bp core sequence (GTATACAT). loxP511 sites are compatible with each other, but incompatible with wild-type loxP sites. Cre recombinase
   3707..3725    +  misc_feature   MCS (fragment): pUC18/19 multiple cloning site
   3762..3778    -  protein_bind   lac operator: The lac repressor binds to the lac operator to inhibit transcription in E. coli. This inhibition can be relieved by adding lactose or isopropyl-β-D-thiogalactopyranoside (IPTG). lac repressor encoded by lacI
   3786..3816    -  promoter       lac promoter: promoter for the E. coli lac operon
   3831..3852    -  protein_bind   CAP binding site: CAP binding activates transcription in the presence of cAMP. E. coli catabolite activator protein
   3865..3957    -  CDS            lacI (fragment): lac repressor; lacI; The lac repressor binds to the lac operator to inhibit transcription in E. coli. This inhibition can be relieved by adding lactose or isopropyl-β-D-thiogalactopyranoside (IPTG).
   4140..4728    -  rep_origin     ori: high-copy-number ColE1/pMB1/pBR322/pUC origin of replication
   4899..5759    -  CDS            AmpR: β-lactamase; bla; confers resistance to ampicillin, carbenicillin, and related antibiotics
   5760..5864    -  promoter       AmpR promoter: bla
   5959..5994    +  CDS            rop (fragment): Rop protein, which maintains plasmids at low copy number; rop
   6096..6195    +  misc_feature   bom (fragment): basis of mobility region from pBR322
   6201..6358    -  CDS            lacZα (fragment): LacZα fragment of β-galactosidase; lacZ fragment
   6368..6401    -  protein_bind   loxP511: Cre-mediated recombination occurs in the 8-bp core sequence (GTATACAT). loxP511 sites are compatible with each other, but incompatible with wild-type loxP sites. Cre recombinase
   6406..6785    +  enhancer       CMV enhancer: human cytomegalovirus immediate early enhancer
   6787..7063    +  promoter       chicken β-actin promoter: No description available
   7064..966     +  intron         chimeric intron (across the origin): chimera between introns from chicken β-actin and rabbit β-globin
>Addgene plasmid #179404 | pv6_MBD1_MBD | addgene full sequence | sequence record 370526 | Addgene NGS Result
CGCCGCCCGCCCCGGCTCTGACTGACCGCGTTACTCCCACAGGTGAGCGGGCGGGACGGCCCTTCTCCTC
CGGGCTGTAATTAGCGCTTGGTTTAATGACGGCTTGTTTCTTTTCTGTGGCTGCGTGAAAGCCTTGAGGG
GCTCCGGGAGGGCCCTTTGTGCGGGGGGAGCGGCTCGGGGGGTGCGTGCGTGTGTGTGTGCGTGGGGAGC
GCCGCGTGCGGCTCCGCGCTGCCCGGCGGCTGTGAGCGCTGCGGGCGCGGCGCGGGGCTTTGTGCGCTCC
GCAGTGTGCGCGAGGGGAGCGCGGCCGGGGGCGGTGCCCCGCGGTGCGGGGGGGGCTGCGAGGGGAACAA
AGGCTGCGTGCGGGGTGTGTGCGTGGGGGGGTGAGCAGGGGGTGTGGGCGCGTCGGTCGGGCTGCAACCC
CCCCTGCACCCCCCTCCCCGAGTTGCTGAGCACGGCCCGGCTTCGGGTGCGGGGCTCCGTACGGGGCGTG
GCGCGGGGCTCGCCGTGCCGGGCGGGGGGTGGCGGCAGGTGGGGGTGCCGGGCGGGGCGGGGCCGCCTCG
GGCCGGGGAGGGCTCGGGGGAGGGGCGCGGCGGCCCCCGGAGCGCCGGCGGCTGTCGAGGCGCGGCGAGC
CGCAGCCATTGCCTTTTATGGTAATCGTGCGAGAGGGCGCAGGGACTTCCTTTGTCCCAAATCTGTGCGG
AGCCGAAATCTGGGAGGCGCCGCCGCACCCCCTCTAGCGGGCGCGGGGCGAAGCGGTGCGGCGCCGGCAG
GAAGGAAATGGGCGGGGAGGGCCTTCGTGCGTCGCCGCGCCGCCGTCCCCTTCTCCCTCTCCAGCCTCGG
GGCTGTCCGCGGGGGGACGGCTGCCTTCGGGGGGGACGGGGCAGGGCGGGGTTCGGCTTCTGGCGTGTGA
CCGGCGGCTCTAGAGCCTCTGCTAACCATGTTCATGCCTTCTTCTTTTTCCTACAGCTCCTGGGCAACGT
GCTGGTTATTGTGCTGTCTCATCATTTTGGCAAAGAATTCTAGCATGGCTGGTGGCCTGAATGACATCTT
TGAGGCCCAGAAGATCGAGTGGCATGAGAACCTGTACTTCCAGGGAGTCGACGAAGAGTCTGGTTCTGTT
TCTGGTGGTGATGCTGAGTCCTGGCAGGACTGCCCAGCCCTGGGCCCTGGCTGGAAACGCCGAGAGTCCT
TTCGAAAGTCAGGGGCCTCGTTTGGACGCTCAGACATCTATTACCAGAGCCCCACAGGAGAAAAGATCCG
AAGCAAAGTTGAGCTGACTCGGTACTTGGGCCCTGCATGTGATCTTACCCTGTTTGACTTCAGACAAGGC
ACCTTATGCCATCCCATCGGTGGCGGAGGCTCTGGAGGTGGAGGCTCCGCACCCCCCAAAAAGAAACGCA
AGGTTGGATACCGGGATCCACCGGTCGCCACCGTGAGCAAGGGCGAGGAGCTGTTCACCGGGGTGGTGCC
CATCCTGGTCGAGCTGGACGGCGACGTAAACGGCCACAAGTTCAGCGTGTCCGGCGAGGGCGAGGGCGAT
GCCACCTACGGCAAGCTGACCCTGAAGTTCATCTGCACCACCGGCAAGCTGCCCGTGCCCTGGCCCACCC
TCGTGACCACCCTGACCTACGGCGTGCAGTGCTTCAGCCGCTACCCCGACCACATGAAGCAGCACGACTT
CTTCAAGTCCGCCATGCCCGAAGGCTACGTCCAGGAGCGCACCATCTTCTTCAAGGACGACGGCAACTAC
AAGACCCGCGCCGAGGTGAAGTTCGAGGGCGACACCCTGGTGAACCGCATCGAGCTGAAGGGCATCGACT
TCAAGGAGGACGGCAACATCCTGGGGCACAAGCTGGAGTACAACTACAACAGCCACAACGTCTATATCAT
GGCCGACAAGCAGAAGAACGGCATCAAGGTGAACTTCAAGATCCGCCACAACATCGAGGACGGCAGCGTG
CAGCTCGCCGACCACTACCAGCAGAACACCCCCATCGGCGACGGCCCCGTGCTGCTGCCCGACAACCACT
ACCTGAGCACCCAGTCCGCCCTGAGCAAAGACCCCAACGAGAAGCGCGATCACATGGTCCTGCTGGAGTT
CGTGACCGCCGCCGGGATCACTCTCGGCATGGACGAGCTGTACAAGTAAAGCGAGCTCGACAGATCTAGG
AGCGGTTAACGAGGTAGCGGCCGCCGAAGCCGCTTGGAATAAGGCCGGTGTGCGTTTGTCTATATGTTAT
TTTCCACCATATTGCCGTCTTTTGGCAATGTGAGGGCCCGGAAACCTGGCCCTGTCTTCTTGACGAGCAT
TCCTAGGGGTCTTTCCCCTCTCGCCAAAGGAATGCAAGGTCTGTTGAATGTCGTGAAGGAAGCAGTTCCT
CTGGAAGCTTCTTGAAGACAAACAACGTCTGTAGCGACCCTTTGCAGGCAGCGGAACCCCCCACCTGGCG
ACAGGTGCCTCTGCGGCCAAAAGCCACGTGTATAAGATACACCTGCAAAGGCGGCACAACCCCAGTGCCA
CGTTGTGAGTTGGATAGTTGTGGAAAGAGTCAAATGGCTCTCCTCAAGCGTATTCAACAAGGGGCTGAAG
GATGCCCAGAAGGTACCCCATTGTATGGGATCTGATCTGGGGCCTCGGTGCACATGCTTTACATGTGTTT
AGTCGAGGTTAAAAAAACGTCTAGGCCCCCCGAACCACGGGGACGTGGTTTTCCTTTGAAAAACACGATG
ATAATATGGCCACAACCATGACCGAGTACAAGCCCACGGTGCGCCTCGCCACCCGCGACGACGTCCCCAG
GGCCGTACGCACCCTCGCCGCCGCGTTCGCCGACTACCCCGCCACGCGCCACACCGTCGATCCGGACCGC
CACATCGAGCGGGTCACCGAGCTGCAAGAACTCTTCCTCACGCGCGTCGGGCTCGACATCGGCAAGGTGT
GGGTCGCGGACGACGGCGCCGCGGTGGCGGTCTGGACCACGCCGGAGAGCGTCGAAGCGGGGGCGGTGTT
CGCCGAGATCGGCCCGCGCATGGCCGAGTTGAGCGGTTCCCGGCTGGCCGCGCAGCAACAGATGGAAGGC
CTCCTGGCGCCGCACCGGCCCAAGGAGCCCGCGTGGTTCCTGGCCACCGTCGGCGTCTCGCCCGACCACC
AGGGCAAGGGTCTGGGCAGCGCCGTCGTGCTCCCCGGAGTGGAGGCGGCCGAGCGCGCCGGGGTGCCCGC
CTTCCTGGAGACCTCCGCGCCCCGCAACCTCCCCTTCTACGAGCGGCTCGGCTTCACCGTCACCGCCGAC
GTCGAGGTGCCCGAAGGACCGCGCACCTGGTGCATGACCCGCAAGCCCGGTGCCTGACGCCCGCCCCACG
ACCCGCAGCGCCCGACCGAAAGGAGCGCAGTGCTACGAGATTTCGATTCCACCGCCGCCTTCTATGAAAG
GTTGGGCTTCGGAATCGTTTTCCGGGACGCCGGCTGGATGATCCTCCAGCGCGGGGATCTCATGCTGGAG
TTCTTCGCCCACCCCAACTTGTTTATTGCAGCTTATAATGGTTACAAATAAAGCAATAGCATCACAAATT
TCACAAATAAAGCATTTTTTTCACTGCATTCTAGTTGTGGTTTGTCCAAACTCATCAATGTATCTTATCA
TGTCTGTATACCGTGGATCCGGCCGGCCCCATAACTTCGTATAGTATACATTATACGAAGTTATCCCCTG
CAGGCATGCAAGCTTGGCGTAATCATGGTCATAGCTGTTTCCTGTGTGAAATTGTTATCCGCTCACAATT
CCACACAACATACGAGCCGGAAGCATAAAGTGTAAAGCCTGGGGTGCCTAATGAGTGAGCTAACTCACAT
TAATTGCGTTGCGCTCACTGCCCGCTTTCCAGTCGGGAAACCTGTCGTGCCAGCTGCATTAATGAATCGG
CCAACGCGCGGGGAGAGGCGGTTTGCGTATTGGGCGCTCTTCCGCTTCCTCGCTCACTGACTCGCTGCGC
TCGGTCGTTCGGCTGCGGCGAGCGGTATCAGCTCACTCAAAGGCGGTAATACGGTTATCCACAGAATCAG
GGGATAACGCAGGAAAGAACATGTGAGCAAAAGGCCAGCAAAAGGCCAGGAACCGTAAAAAGGCCGCGTT
GCTGGCGTTTTTCCATAGGCTCCGCCCCCCTGACGAGCATCACAAAAATCGACGCTCAAGTCAGAGGTGG
CGAAACCCGACAGGACTATAAAGATACCAGGCGTTTCCCCCTGGAAGCTCCCTCGTGCGCTCTCCTGTTC
CGACCCTGCCGCTTACCGGATACCTGTCCGCCTTTCTCCCTTCGGGAAGCGTGGCGCTTTCTCATAGCTC
ACGCTGTAGGTATCTCAGTTCGGTGTAGGTCGTTCGCTCCAAGCTGGGCTGTGTGCACGAACCCCCCGTT
CAGCCCGACCGCTGCGCCTTATCCGGTAACTATCGTCTTGAGTCCAACCCGGTAAGACACGACTTATCGC
CACTGGCAGCAGCCACTGGTAACAGGATTAGCAGAGCGAGGTATGTAGGCGGTGCTACAGAGTTCTTGAA
GTGGTGGCCTAACTACGGCTACACTAGAAGAACAGTATTTGGTATCTGCGCTCTGCTGAAGCCAGTTACC
TTCGGAAAAAGAGTTGGTAGCTCTTGATCCGGCAAACAAACCACCGCTGGTAGCGGTGGTTTTTTTGTTT
GCAAGCAGCAGATTACGCGCAGAAAAAAAGGATCTCAAGAAGATCCTTTGATCTTTTCTACGGGGTCTGA
CGCTCAGTGGAACGAAAACTCACGTTAAGGGATTTTGGTCATGAGATTATCAAAAAGGATCTTCACCTAG
ATCCTTTTAAATTAAAAATGAAGTTTTAAATCAATCTAAAGTATATATGAGTAAACTTGGTCTGACAGTT
ACCAATGCTTAATCAGTGAGGCACCTATCTCAGCGATCTGTCTATTTCGTTCATCCATAGTTGCCTGACT
CCCCGTCGTGTAGATAACTACGATACGGGAGGGCTTACCATCTGGCCCCAGTGCTGCAATGATACCGCGA
GACCCACGCTCACCGGCTCCAGATTTATCAGCAATAAACCAGCCAGCCGGAAGGGCCGAGCGCAGAAGTG
GTCCTGCAACTTTATCCGCCTCCATCCAGTCTATTAATTGTTGCCGGGAAGCTAGAGTAAGTAGTTCGCC
AGTTAATAGTTTGCGCAACGTTGTTGCCATTGCTACAGGCATCGTGGTGTCACGCTCGTCGTTTGGTATG
GCTTCATTCAGCTCCGGTTCCCAACGATCAAGGCGAGTTACATGATCCCCCATGTTGTGCAAAAAAGCGG
TTAGCTCCTTCGGTCCTCCGATCGTTGTCAGAAGTAAGTTGGCCGCAGTGTTATCACTCATGGTTATGGC
AGCACTGCATAATTCTCTTACTGTCATGCCATCCGTAAGATGCTTTTCTGTGACTGGTGAGTACTCAACC
AAGTCATTCTGAGAATAGTGTATGCGGCGACCGAGTTGCTCTTGCCCGGCGTCAATACGGGATAATACCG
CGCCACATAGCAGAACTTTAAAAGTGCTCATCATTGGAAAACGTTCTTCGGGGCGAAAACTCTCAAGGAT
CTTACCGCTGTTGAGATCCAGTTCGATGTAACCCACTCGTGCACCCAACTGATCTTCAGCATCTTTTACT
TTCACCAGCGTTTCTGGGTGAGCAAAAACAGGAAGGCAAAATGCCGCAAAAAAGGGAATAAGGGCGACAC
GGAAATGTTGAATACTCATACTCTTCCTTTTTCAATATTATTGAAGCATTTATCAGGGTTATTGTCTCAT
GAGCGGATACATATTTGAATGTATTTAGAAAAATAAACAAATAGGGGTTCCGCGCACATTTCCCCGAAAA
GTGCCACCTGACGTCTAAGAAACCATTATTATCATGACATTAACCTATAAAAATAGGCGTATCACGAGGC
CCTTTCGTCTCGCGCGTTTCGGTGATGACGGTGAAAACCTCTGACACATGCAGCTCCCGGAGACGGTCAC
AGCTTGTCTGTAAGCGGATGCCGGGAGCAGACAAGCCCGTCAGGGCGCGTCAGCGGGTGTTGGCGGGTGT
CGGGGCTGGCTTAACTATGCGGCATCAGAGCAGATTGTACTGAGAGTGCACCATATGCGGTGTGAAATAC
CGCACAGATGCGTAAGGAGAAAATACCGCATCAGGCGCCATTCGCCATTCAGGCTGCGCAACTGTTGGGA
AGGGCGATCGGTGCGGGCCTCTTCGCTATTACGCCAGCTGGCGAAAGGGGGATGTGCTGCAAGGCGATTA
AGTTGGGTAACGCCAGGGTTTTCCCAGTCACGACGTTGTAAAACGACGGCCAGTGAATTCTCGAGCCATA
ACTTCGTATAATGTATACTATACGAAGTTATATCGGACATTGATTATTGACTAGTTATTAATAGTAATCA
ATTACGGGGTCATTAGTTCATAGCCCATATATGGAGTTCCGCGTTACATAACTTACGGTAAATGGCCCGC
CTGGCTGACCGCCCAACGACCCCCGCCCATTGACGTCAATAATGACGTATGTTCCCATAGTAACGCCAAT
AGGGACTTTCCATTGACGTCAATGGGTGGAGTATTTACGGTAAACTGCCCACTTGGCAGTACATCAAGTG
TATCATATGCCAAGTACGCCCCCTATTGACGTCAATGACGGTAAATGGCCCGCCTGGCATTATGCCCAGT
ACATGACCTTATGGGACTTTCCTACTTGGCAGTACATCTACGTATTAGTCATCGCTATTACCATGGTCGA
GGTGAGCCCCACGTTCTGCTTCACTCTCCCCATCTCCCCCCCCTCCCCACCCCCAATTTTGTATTTATTT
ATTTTTTAATTATTTTGTGCAGCGATGGGGGCGGGGGGGGGGGGGGNSGCGCGCCRGGSGGGGSGGGGSG
GGGSGRGGGGSGGGGSGGGGSGAGGCGGAGAGGTGCGGCGGCAGCCAATCAGAGCGGCGCGCTCCGAAAG
TTTCCTTTTATGGCGAGGCGGCGGCGGCGGCGGCCCTATAAAAAGCGAAGCGCGCGGCGGGCGGGAGTCG
CTGCGCGCTGCCTTCGCCCCGTGCCCCGCTCCGCCGCCGCCTCG
